LOCUS       Exported 7525 bp ds-DNA circular SYN 13-MAY-2021
DEFINITION  synthetic circular DNA
ACCESSION   .
VERSION     .
KEYWORDS    L2678
SOURCE      synthetic DNA construct
  ORGANISM  synthetic DNA construct
REFERENCE   1 (bases 1 to 7525)
  AUTHORS   Fire A et al
  TITLE     Fire Lab C. Elegans Vector Kit 1997
REFERENCE   2 (bases 1 to 7525)
  AUTHORS   .
  TITLE     Direct Submission
  JOURNAL   Exported May 13, 2021 from SnapGene Server 1.1.58
            http://www.snapgene.com
FEATURES             Location/Qualifiers
     source          1..7525
                     /organism="synthetic DNA construct"
                     /mol_type="other DNA"
     CDS             576..596
                     /codon_start=1
                     /product="nuclear localization signal of SV40 (simian virus
                     40) large T antigen"
                     /label=SV40 NLS
                     /translation="PKKKRKV"
     primer_bind     complement(686..708)
                     /label=M13/pUC Forward
                     /note="In lacZ gene"
     primer_bind     complement(5099..5121)
                     /label=pGEX 3'
                     /note="pGEX vectors, reverse primer"
     primer_bind     5221..5240
                     /label=pRS-marker
                     /note="pRS vectors, use to sequence yeast selectable
                     marker"
     primer_bind     complement(5318..5336)
                     /label=pBRforEco
                     /note="pBR322 vectors, upsteam of EcoRI site, forward
                     primer"
     promoter        5404..5508
                     /gene="bla"
                     /label=AmpR promoter
     CDS             5509..6369
                     /codon_start=1
                     /gene="bla"
                     /product="beta-lactamase"
                     /label=AmpR
                     /note="confers resistance to ampicillin, carbenicillin, and
                     related antibiotics"
                     /translation="MSIQHFRVALIPFFAAFCLPVFAHPETLVKVKDAEDQLGARVGYI
                     ELDLNSGKILESFRPEERFPMMSTFKVLLCGAVLSRIDAGQEQLGRRIHYSQNDLVEYS
                     PVTEKHLTDGMTVRELCSAAITMSDNTAANLLLTTIGGPKELTAFLHNMGDHVTRLDRW
                     EPELNEAIPNDERDTTMPVAMATTLRKLLTGELLTLASRQQLIDWMEADKVAGPLLRSA
                     LPAGWFIADKSGAGERGSRGIIAALGPDGKPSRIVVIYTTGSQATMDERNRQIAEIGAS
                     LIKHW"
     primer_bind     complement(5727..5746)
                     /label=Amp-R
                     /note="Ampicillin resistance gene, reverse primer"
     rep_origin      6540..7128
                     /direction=RIGHT
                     /label=ori
                     /note="high-copy-number ColE1/pMB1/pBR322/pUC origin of
                     replication"
     primer_bind     7029..7048
                     /label=pBR322ori-F
                     /note="pBR322 origin, forward primer"
     primer_bind     7282..7299
                     /label=L4440
                     /note="L4440 vector, forward primer"
     protein_bind    7416..7437
                     /label=CAP binding site
                     /bound_moiety="E. coli catabolite activator protein"
                     /note="CAP binding activates transcription in the presence
                     of cAMP."
     promoter        7452..7482
                     /label=lac promoter
                     /note="promoter for the E. coli lac operon"
     protein_bind    7490..7506
                     /label=lac operator
                     /bound_moiety="lac repressor encoded by lacI"
                     /note="The lac repressor binds to the lac operator to
                     inhibit transcription in E. coli. This inhibition can be
                     relieved by adding lactose or
                     isopropyl-beta-D-thiogalactopyranoside (IPTG)."
     primer_bind     7495..7517
                     /label=M13/pUC Reverse
                     /note="In lacZ gene"
     primer_bind     7514..5
                     /label=M13 rev
                     /note="common sequencing primer, one of multiple similar
                     variants"
     primer_bind     7514..5
                     /label=M13 Reverse
                     /note="In lacZ gene. Also called M13-rev"
ORIGIN
        1 atgaccatga ttacgccaag cttgcatgcc tgcaggtcga ctctagagga tcaagagcat
       61 ttgaatcaga atatggagaa cggagcatga gcattttcga agttttttag atgcactaga
      121 acaaagcgtg ttggcttcct ctgagcccgc tttccttata tacccgcatt ctgcagcctt
      181 acagaatgtt ctagaaggtc ctagatgcat tcgtttgaaa atactcccgg tgggtgcaaa
      241 gagacgcaga cggaaaatgt atctgggtct ctttattgtg tacactactt ttccatgtac
      301 cgaatgtgag tcgccctcct tttgcaacaa gcagctcgaa tgttctagaa aaaggtggaa
      361 aatagtataa ataccgttga aaataaatac cgaacaacat ttgctctaat tgtgaaatta
      421 gaaatcttca aactataatc atctcactgg atccccggga ttggccaaag gacccaaagg
      481 tatgtttcga atgatactaa cataacatag aacattttca ggaggaccct tggctagagg
      541 atccccgggt accgagctca gaaaaaatga ctgctccaaa gaagaagcgt aaggtaccgg
      601 tgggtgaaga ccagaaacag cacctcgaac tgagccgcga tattgcccag cgtttcaacg
      661 cgctgtatgg cgagatcgat cccgtcgttt tacaacgtcg tgactgggaa aaccctggcg
      721 ttacccaact taatcgcctt gcagcacatc cccctttcgc cagctggcgt aatagcgaag
      781 aggcccgcac cgatcgccct tcccaacagt tgcgaaggta agtttaaaca gatccatact
      841 aactaacttg ttctgacata attttcagct tgaatggcga atggcgcttt gcctggtttc
      901 cggcaccaga agcggtgccg gaaagctggc tggagtgcga tcttcctgag gccgatactg
      961 tcgtcgtccc ctcaaactgg cagatgcacg gttacgatgc gcccatctac accaacgtga
     1021 cctatcccat tacggtcaat ccgccgtttg ttcccacgga gaatccgacg ggttgttact
     1081 cgctcacatt taatgttgat gaaagctggc tacaggaagg ccagacgcga attatttttg
     1141 atggcgttaa ctcggcgttt catctgtggt gcaacgggcg ctgggtcggt tacggccagg
     1201 taagtttaat taagttgata ctaactaaca agatctgatt aattttcagg acagtcgttt
     1261 gccgtctgaa tttgacctga gcgcattttt acgcgccgga gaaaaccgcc tcgcggtgat
     1321 ggtgctgcgc tggagtgacg gcagttatct ggaagatcag gatatgtggc ggatgagcgg
     1381 cattttccgt gacgtctcgt tgctgcataa accgactaca caaatcagcg atttccatgt
     1441 tgccactcgc tttaatgatg atttctcccg cgctgtactg gaggctgaag tccaggtaag
     1501 tttaaacagg atcttactaa ctaacatgct aacactgaat tttcagatgt gcggcgagtt
     1561 gcgtgactac ctacgggtaa cagtttcttt atggcagggt gaaacgcagg tcgccagcgg
     1621 caccgcgcct ttcggcggtg aaattatcga tgagcgtggt ggttatgccg atcgcgtcac
     1681 actacgtctg aacgtcgaaa acccgaaact gtggagcgcc gaaatcccga atctctatcg
     1741 tgcggtggtt gaactgcaca ccgccgacgg cacgctgatt gaagcagaag cctgcgatgt
     1801 cggtttccgc gaggtgcgga ttgaaaatgg tctgctgctg ctgaacggca agccgttgct
     1861 gattcgaggc gttaaccgtc acgagcatca tcctctgcat ggtcaggtca tggatgagca
     1921 gacgatggtg caggatgtaa gtttaaacta ttcgttacta actaacttta aacatttaaa
     1981 ttttcagatc ctgctgatga agcagaacaa ctttaacgcc gtgcgctgtt cgcattatcc
     2041 gaaccatccg ctgtggtaca cgctgtgcga ccgctacggc ctgtatgtgg tggatgaagc
     2101 caatattgaa acccacggca tggtgccaat gaatcgtctg accgatgatc cgcgctggct
     2161 accggcgatg agcgaacgcg taacgcgaat ggtgcagcgc gatcgtaatc acccgagtgt
     2221 gatcatctgg tcgctgggga atggtaagtt taaacagttg aatactaact aacggagatc
     2281 tttgaaattt tcagaatcag gccacggcgc taatcacgac gcgctgtatc gctggatcaa
     2341 atctgtcgat ccttcccgcc cggtgcagta tgaaggcggc ggagccgaca ccacggccac
     2401 cgatattatt tgcccgatgt acgcgcgcgt ggatgaagac cagcccttcc cggctgtgcc
     2461 gaaatggtcc atcaaaaaat ggctttcgct acctggagag acgcgcccgc tgattctttg
     2521 cgaggtaagt ttaaacagaa ctctactaac taacacatta gatcctaatt ttcagtacgc
     2581 tcacgcgatg ggcaacagtc ttggcggttt cgctaaatac tggcaggcgt ttcgtcagta
     2641 tccccgttta cagggcggct tcgtctggga ctgggtggat cagtcgctga ttaaatatga
     2701 tgaaaacggc aacccgtggt cggcttacgg cggtgatttt ggcgatacgc cgaacgatcg
     2761 ccagttctgt atgaacggtc tggtctttgc cgaccgcacg ccgcatccag cgtaagttta
     2821 aacaataacc tactaactaa cgtagataat ttaaattttc aggctgacgg aagcaaaaca
     2881 ccagcagcag tttttccagt tccgtttatc cgggcaaacc atcgaagtga ccagcgaata
     2941 cctgttccgt catagcgata acgagctcct gcactggatg gtggcgctgg atggtaagcc
     3001 gctggcaagc ggtgaagtgc ctctggatgt cgctccacaa ggtaaacagt tgattgaact
     3061 gcctgaacta ccgcagccgg agagcgccgg gcaactctgg ctcacagtac gcgtagtgca
     3121 accgaacgcg accgcatggt cagaagccgg gcacatcagc gcatggcagc agtggaggta
     3181 agtttaaaca agatcctact aactaactct acattgatga attttcagac tggcggaaaa
     3241 cctcagtgtg acgctccccg ccgcgtccca cgccatcccg catctgacca ccagcgaaat
     3301 ggatttttgc atcgagctgg gtaataagcg ttggcaattt aaccgccagt caggctttct
     3361 ttcacagatg tggattggcg ataaaaaaca actgctgacg ccgctgcgcg atcagttcac
     3421 ccgtgcaccg ctggataacg acattggcgt aagtgaagcg acccgcattg accctaacgc
     3481 ctgggtcggt aagtttaaac aaagttgtac taactaacga agatcttgat aattttcaga
     3541 acgctggaag gcggcgggcc attaccaggc cgaagcagcg ttgttgcagt gcacggcaga
     3601 tacacttgct gatgcggtgc tgattacgac cgctcacgcg tggcagcatc aggggaaaac
     3661 cttatttatc agccggaaaa cctaccggat tgatggtagt ggtcaaatgg cgattaccgt
     3721 tgatgttgaa gtggcgagcg atacaccgca tccggcgcgg attggcctga actgccagct
     3781 ggcgcaggta gcagagcggg taaactggct cggattaggg ccgcaagaaa actatcccga
     3841 ccgccttact gccgcctgtt ttgaccgctg ggatctgcca ttgtcagaca tgtagtaagt
     3901 ttaaacttga tagtactaac taacatgttt catttaaatt ttcagtaccc cgtacgtctt
     3961 cccgagcgaa aacggtctgc gctgcgggac gcgcgaattg aattatggcc cacaccagtg
     4021 gcgcggcgac ttccagttca acatcagccg ctacagtcaa cagcaactga tggaaaccag
     4081 ccatcgccat ctgctgcacg cggaagaagg cacatggctg aatatcgacg gtttccatat
     4141 ggggattggt ggcgacgact cctggagccc gtcagtatcg gcggaattcc aactgagcgc
     4201 cggtcgctac cattaccaac ttgtctggtg tcaaaaataa taggggccgc tgtcatcaga
     4261 gtaagtttaa actgagttct actaactaac gagtaatatt taaattttca gcatctcgcg
     4321 cccgtgcctc tgacttctaa gtccaattac tcttcaacat ccctacatgc tctttctccc
     4381 tgtgctccca ccccctattt ttgttattat caaaaaactt ctcttaattt ctttgttttt
     4441 tagcttcttt taagtcacct ctaacaatga aattgtgtag attcaaaaat agaattaatt
     4501 cgtaataaaa agtcgaaaaa aattgtgctc cctcccccca ttaataataa ttctatccca
     4561 aaatctacac aatgttctgt gtacacttct tatgtttttt acttctgata aatttttttg
     4621 aaacatcata gaaaaaaccg cacacaaaat accttatcat atgttacgtt tcagtttatg
     4681 accgcaattt ttatttcttc gcacgtctgg gcctctcatg acgtcaaatc atgctcatcg
     4741 tgaaaaagtt ttggagtatt tttggaattt ttcaatcaag tgaaagttta tgaaattaat
     4801 tttcctgctt ttgctttttg gggtttcccc tattgtttgt caagatttcg aggacggcgt
     4861 ttttcttgct aaaatcacaa gtattgatga gcacgatgca agaaagatcg gaagaaggtt
     4921 tgggtttgag gctcagtgga aggtgagtag aagttgataa tttgaaagtg gagtagtgtc
     4981 tatggggttt ttgccttaaa tgacagaata cattcccaat ataccaaaca taactgtttc
     5041 ctactagtcg gccgtacggg ccctttcgtc tcgcgcgttt cggtgatgac ggtgaaaacc
     5101 tctgacacat gcagctcccg gagacggtca cagcttgtct gtaagcggat gccgggagca
     5161 gacaagcccg tcagggcgcg tcagcgggtg ttggcgggtg tcggggctgg cttaactatg
     5221 cggcatcaga gcagattgta ctgagagtgc accatatgcg gtgtgaaata ccgcacagat
     5281 gcgtaaggag aaaataccgc atcaggcggc cttaagggcc tcgtgatacg cctattttta
     5341 taggttaatg tcatgataat aatggtttct tagacgtcag gtggcacttt tcggggaaat
     5401 gtgcgcggaa cccctatttg tttatttttc taaatacatt caaatatgta tccgctcatg
     5461 agacaataac cctgataaat gcttcaataa tattgaaaaa ggaagagtat gagtattcaa
     5521 catttccgtg tcgcccttat tccctttttt gcggcatttt gccttcctgt ttttgctcac
     5581 ccagaaacgc tggtgaaagt aaaagatgct gaagatcagt tgggtgcacg agtgggttac
     5641 atcgaactgg atctcaacag cggtaagatc cttgagagtt ttcgccccga agaacgtttt
     5701 ccaatgatga gcacttttaa agttctgcta tgtggcgcgg tattatcccg tattgacgcc
     5761 gggcaagagc aactcggtcg ccgcatacac tattctcaga atgacttggt tgagtactca
     5821 ccagtcacag aaaagcatct tacggatggc atgacagtaa gagaattatg cagtgctgcc
     5881 ataaccatga gtgataacac tgcggccaac ttacttctga caacgatcgg aggaccgaag
     5941 gagctaaccg cttttttgca caacatgggg gatcatgtaa ctcgccttga tcgttgggaa
     6001 ccggagctga atgaagccat accaaacgac gagcgtgaca ccacgatgcc tgtagcaatg
     6061 gcaacaacgt tgcgcaaact attaactggc gaactactta ctctagcttc ccggcaacaa
     6121 ttaatagact ggatggaggc ggataaagtt gcaggaccac ttctgcgctc ggcccttccg
     6181 gctggctggt ttattgctga taaatctgga gccggtgagc gtgggtctcg cggtatcatt
     6241 gcagcactgg ggccagatgg taagccctcc cgtatcgtag ttatctacac gacggggagt
     6301 caggcaacta tggatgaacg aaatagacag atcgctgaga taggtgcctc actgattaag
     6361 cattggtaac tgtcagacca agtttactca tatatacttt agattgattt aaaacttcat
     6421 ttttaattta aaaggatcta ggtgaagatc ctttttgata atctcatgac caaaatccct
     6481 taacgtgagt tttcgttcca ctgagcgtca gaccccgtag aaaagatcaa aggatcttct
     6541 tgagatcctt tttttctgcg cgtaatctgc tgcttgcaaa caaaaaaacc accgctacca
     6601 gcggtggttt gtttgccgga tcaagagcta ccaactcttt ttccgaaggt aactggcttc
     6661 agcagagcgc agataccaaa tactgtcctt ctagtgtagc cgtagttagg ccaccacttc
     6721 aagaactctg tagcaccgcc tacatacctc gctctgctaa tcctgttacc agtggctgct
     6781 gccagtggcg ataagtcgtg tcttaccggg ttggactcaa gacgatagtt accggataag
     6841 gcgcagcggt cgggctgaac ggggggttcg tgcacacagc ccagcttgga gcgaacgacc
     6901 tacaccgaac tgagatacct acagcgtgag cattgagaaa gcgccacgct tcccgaaggg
     6961 agaaaggcgg acaggtatcc ggtaagcggc agggtcggaa caggagagcg cacgagggag
     7021 cttccagggg gaaacgcctg gtatctttat agtcctgtcg ggtttcgcca cctctgactt
     7081 gagcgtcgat ttttgtgatg ctcgtcaggg gggcggagcc tatggaaaaa cgccagcaac
     7141 gcggcctttt tacggttcct ggccttttgc tggccttttg ctcacatgtt ctttcctgcg
     7201 ttatcccctg attctgtgga taaccgtatt accgcctttg agtgagctga taccgctcgc
     7261 cgcagccgaa cgaccgagcg cagcgagtca gtgagcgagg aagcggaaga gcgcccaata
     7321 cgcaaaccgc ctctccccgc gcgttggccg attcattaat gcagctggca cgacaggttt
     7381 cccgactgga aagcgggcag tgagcgcaac gcaattaatg tgagttagct cactcattag
     7441 gcaccccagg ctttacactt tatgcttccg gctcgtatgt tgtgtggaat tgtgagcgga
     7501 taacaatttc acacaggaaa cagct
//
