[The description below was written by a language model from this plasmid's Addgene catalogue record and the feature table of its GenBank file.]
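Description:
L2678 (miniprep designation pPD99.39) is a Caenorhabditis elegans expression vector from the 1997 Fire Lab vector kit, catalogued as an empty backbone with no gene insert. The parent backbone is listed as unknown, but the annotated sequence shows a pUC-type architecture: a high-copy ColE1/pMB1 origin of replication, an ampicillin resistance gene (bla) with its own promoter for selection in E. coli, and a residual lac promoter, operator and CAP binding site flanked by standard M13 sequencing primer sites. The catalogue gives the size as 7533 bp, while the held sequence record is 7525 bp, a small discrepancy that the record does not explain.

The functional modules are listed in the catalogue's tag field rather than in the feature table. They comprise 5' regions from the heat shock genes hsp16-41 and hsp16-2, an SV40 nuclear localization signal, and a lacZ coding region given as N- and C-terminal portions (lacZN, lacZC) interrupted by a series of introns labelled IVSA through IVSK. Of these, only the SV40 NLS is annotated in the sequence record, just upstream of a primer site noted as lying in lacZ. The heat shock elements, introns and most of the reporter presumably occupy the large unannotated stretch. Together these parts suggest a heat-inducible, nuclear-targeted beta-galactosidase reporter. Multiple introns are commonly included in worm vectors to improve transgene expression, and nuclear localization makes stained cells easier to identify. No 3' UTR or worm selection marker is stated. The record gives no specific application beyond its role as a backbone for restriction enzyme cloning and refers users to the kit documentation for details.
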