Addgene plasmid #1515: L2678
Purpose: (Empty Backbone)
Depositing lab: Andrew Fire. Depositing organization: Carnegie Institution for Science.
Backbone
  Vector backbone: Unknown
  Backbone size (bp): 7533
  Vector type: Worm Expression
Growth in bacteria
  Bacterial resistance: Ampicillin, 100 μg/mL
  Growth temperature: 37°C
  Growth strain: DH5alpha
  Copy number: Unknown
Gene/Insert
  Gene/Insert name: None
  Tag / fusion protein: hsp16-415', hsp16-25', IVSA, SV40NLS, lacZN, IVSB, IVSD, IVSE, IVSF, IVSG, IVSH, IVSI, IVSJ, IVSK, lacZC
  Cloning method: Restriction Enzyme
Terms and licenses: Academic/Nonprofit Terms; Industry Terms: Not Available to Industry
Depositor comments: See Fire Lab Vector Kit Documentation 1997. Fire Lab Miniprep Number pPD99.39, Ligation number L2678.
How to cite: L2678 was a gift from Andrew Fire (Addgene plasmid # 1515 ; http://n2t.net/addgene:1515 ; RRID:Addgene_1515)
