>Addgene plasmid #1515 | L2678 | addgene partial sequence | sequence record 16655 | 1515_m13reverse
GGTCGACTCTAGAGGATCAAGAGCATTTGAATCAGAATATGGAGAACGGAGCATGAGCATTTTCGAAGTT
TTTTAGATGCACTAGAACAAAGCGTGTTGGCTTCCTCTGAGCCCGCTTTCCTTATATACCCGCATTCTGC
AGCCTTACAGAATGTTCTAGAAGGTCCTAGATGCATTCGTTTGAAAATACTCCCGGTGGGTGCAAAGAGA
CGCAGACGGAAAATGTATCTGGGTCTCTTTATTGTGTACACTACTTTTCCATGTACCGAATGTGAGTCGC
CCTCCTTTTGCAACAAGCAGCTCGAATGTTCTAGAAAAAGGTGGAAAATAGTATAAATACCGTTGAAAAT
AAATACCGAACAACATTTGCTCTAATTGTGAAATTAGAAATCTTCAACTATAATCATCTCACTGGATCCC
CGGGATTGGCCAAAGGACCCAAAGGTATGTTTCGAATGATACTAACATAACATAGAACATTTTCAGGAGG
ACCCTTGGCTAGAGGATCCCCGGGTACCGAGCTCAGAAAAAATGACTGCTCCAAAGAAGAAGCGTAAGGT
ACCGGTGGGTGAAGACCAGAAACAGCACCTCGAACTGAGCCGCGATATTGCCCAGCGTTTCAACGCGCTG
TATGGCGAGATCGATCCCGTCGTTTTACAACGTCGTGACTGGGAAAACCCTGGCGTTACCCAACTTAATC
GCCTTGCAGCACATCCCCCTTTCGCCAGCTGGCGTAATAGCGAAGAGGCCCGCACCGATCGCCCTTCCCA
ACAGTTGCGAAGGTAAGTTTAAACAGATCCATACTAACTAACTTGTTCTGACATAATTTTCAGCTTGAAT
GGCGAATGGCGCTTTGCCTGGTTTCCGGCACCAGAAGCGGTGCCGGAAAGCTGGCTGGAGTGCGATCTTC
CTGANGCCGATACTGTCGTCGTCCCCTCAAACTGGCAGATGCACGGNTACGATGCGCCCATCTACACCAN
CGTGACNTATCCCATTACGGTCAATCCGCNGTTGGTTCCCCCGGGGATCCGACGGGTTGGTACTCNCTCN
CTTTNATGGTGATGAAGCTGGCTACNGGAAGGCNGACCCNAATTNTTTTGANGGNTTNACTCGGGNTTCC
TNGGGGGGCACGGGGGCTGGGTCGGTTCCGCCCGGCAANTTTATTTANTNGANCCCACNAAAAAATNGTN
TTTTTTNCGGGAANCCNTTGCCCCNGAATTNACCCGGGCCNTTTTTCCCCNGAAAANCCCCCCCGGGAGG
GNCCCCTGAAANCCCGTTTNTGGAAANAANATTGGGGGGAAGGGTTTTCGGNNCNNTGNNAAACAAAAAA
AANATTNTGNNNCCNTTTTG
